Addgene plasmid #217635: pAP215.rAAV.mU6-sgRNA.Handle.EF1a-mTagBFP2
Purpose: AAV backbone for sgRNA expression. Contains a Lox-flanked handle sequence for Cre-dependent PCR amplification of sgRNAs. Protospacer is cloned between BstXI and BlpI.
Depositing lab: Martin Kampmann. Depositing organization: University of California, San Francisco (UCSF). Publication: CRISPR screening by AAV episome-sequencing (CrAAVe-seq): a scalable cell-type-specific in vivo platform uncovers neuronal essential genes. Ramani B, Rose IVL, Teyssier N, Pan A, Danner-Bocks S, Sanghal T, Yadanar L, Tian R, Ma K, Palop JJ, Kampmann M. Nat Neurosci. 2025 Aug 22. doi: 10.1038/s41593-025-02043-9. PubMed 40847019.
Backbone
  Vector backbone: pAAV-U6- sgRNA-CMV-GFP (Addgene #85451)
  Backbone manufacturer: Hetian Lei
  Backbone size w/o insert (bp): 2904
  Total vector size (bp): 6016
  Vector type: AAV
Growth in bacteria
  Bacterial resistance: Ampicillin, 100 μg/mL
  Growth temperature: 37°C
  Growth strain: NEB Stable
  Copy number: High Copy
Gene/Insert
  Gene/Insert name: mU6-sgRNA, Handle sequence, EF1a-mTagBFP2
  gRNA/shRNA sequence: Non-targeting control in mouse genetic background (mNTC194): GGATGCATAGATGAACGGAT
  Species: Synthetic; mTagBFP2 derived from Entacmaea quadricolor
  Promoter: EF1alpha and mU6
  Cloning method: Gibson Cloning
  Sequencing primers: 5′ oIR007: ccaactccatcactaggggttcct
Terms and licenses: Academic/Nonprofit Terms; Industry Terms: Not Available to Industry
Depositor comments: Please visit https://doi.org/10.1101/2023.06.13.544831 for bioRxiv preprint.
How to cite: pAP215.rAAV.mU6-sgRNA.Handle.EF1a-mTagBFP2 was a gift from Martin Kampmann (Addgene plasmid # 217635 ; http://n2t.net/addgene:217635 ; RRID:Addgene_217635)
