[The description below was written by a language model from this plasmid's Addgene catalogue record and pLannotate feature annotations shown in this document.]
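Description:
pAP215.rAAV.mU6-sgRNA.Handle.EF1a-mTagBFP2 is a roughly 6 kb recombinant AAV transfer plasmid for delivering and reading out CRISPR single-guide RNAs in vivo. It derives from a pAAV-U6-sgRNA-CMV-GFP backbone. In bacteria it is maintained by a high-copy ColE1/pUC-type origin and selected with ampicillin through the bla gene; an f1 phage origin is also present. The payload lies between AAV2 inverted terminal repeats, which direct replication and packaging of the intervening DNA into AAV particles. The automated annotation finds a complete ITR on the right side but only short ITR fragments on the left.

Within the ITRs, a mouse U6 RNA polymerase III promoter drives an sgRNA built on the Streptococcus pyogenes Cas9 scaffold. The protospacer is exchanged by cloning between BstXI and BlpI sites, and the deposited version carries a non-targeting control guide for the mouse genome. Immediately downstream is a "handle" sequence flanked by lox71 and lox66 sites in opposite orientation. With this pairing of left- and right-element mutant sites, Cre inverts the intervening segment and the inversion is essentially irreversible. PCR using a primer in the handle therefore amplifies the adjacent sgRNA only from viral episomes that have been in Cre-expressing cells.

A separate cassette uses the human EF-1α core promoter with its intron A to express the blue fluorescent protein mTagBFP2. It is followed by a WPRE, annotated as two fragments and so possibly truncated, which enhances transcript expression, and by an SV40 polyadenylation signal. This reporter marks transduced cells. According to the associated publication, the vector serves as the sgRNA library backbone for cell-type-specific in vivo CRISPR screening by sequencing of AAV episomes.
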