Features (pLannotate 1.2.2; 20 found; start..end, strand, type, name):
      1..589     +  rep_origin     ori: high-copy-number ColE1/pMB1/pBR322/pUC origin of replication
    662..689     +  repeat_region  AAV2 ITR (fragment): inverted terminal repeat of adeno-associated virus serotype 2 inverted
    718..745     +  repeat_region  AAV2 ITR (fragment): inverted terminal repeat of adeno-associated virus serotype 2 inverted
    795..1097    +  promoter       U6 promoter: RNA polymerase III promoter for mouse U6 snRNA (Das et al., 1988)
   1147..1214    +  misc_RNA       tracrRNA (fragment): trans-activating CRISPR RNA for the Streptococcus pyogenes CRISPR/Cas9 system
   1234..1267    +  protein_bind   lox71: Left element (LE) mutant of loxP (Araki et al., 2010). Cre-mediated recombination occurs in the 8-bp core sequence (GCATACAT). Cre recombinase
   1443..1476    -  protein_bind   lox66: Right element (RE) mutant of loxP (Araki et al., 2010). Cre-mediated recombination occurs in the 8-bp core sequence (GCATACAT). Cre recombinase
   1509..1720    +  promoter       EF-1α core promoter: core promoter for human elongation factor EF-1α
   1721..2659    +  intron         EF-1α intron A: intron upstream of the start codon of human EF-1α
   2784..3494    +  CDS            mTagBFP2: mTagBFP2 is a basic (constitutively fluorescent) blue fluorescent protein published in 2011, derived from Entacmaea quadricolor. It is reported to be a very rapidly-maturing monomer with very low acid sensitivity.
   3508..3665    +  misc_feature   WPRE (fragment): woodchuck hepatitis virus posttranscriptional regulatory element
   3671..3753    +  misc_feature   WPRE (fragment): woodchuck hepatitis virus posttranscriptional regulatory element
   3768..3889    +  polyA_signal   SV40 poly(A) signal: SV40 polyadenylation signal
   3929..4069    +  repeat_region  AAV2 ITR: inverted terminal repeat of adeno-associated virus serotype 2 inverted
   4074..4125    -  misc_feature   bom (fragment): basis of mobility region from pBR322
   4144..4599    +  rep_origin     f1 ori (sequence partly withheld): f1 bacteriophage origin of replication; arrow indicates direction of (+) strand synthesis
   4600..4649    -  misc_feature   bom (fragment): basis of mobility region from pBR322
   4751..4786    -  CDS            rop (fragment): Rop protein, which maintains plasmids at low copy number; rop
   4881..4985    +  promoter       AmpR promoter: bla
   4986..5846    +  CDS            AmpR: β-lactamase; bla; confers resistance to ampicillin, carbenicillin, and related antibiotics
>Addgene plasmid #217635 | pAP215.rAAV.mU6-sgRNA.Handle.EF1a-mTagBFP2 | addgene full sequence | sequence record 449624 | Addgene NGS Result
TTGAGATCCTTTTTTTCTGCGCGTAATCTGCTGCTTGCAAACAAAAAAACCACCGCTACCAGCGGTGGTT
TGTTTGCCGGATCAAGAGCTACCAACTCTTTTTCCGAAGGTAACTGGCTTCAGCAGAGCGCAGATACCAA
ATACTGTTCTTCTAGTGTAGCCGTAGTTAGGCCACCACTTCAAGAACTCTGTAGCACCGCCTACATACCT
CGCTCTGCTAATCCTGTTACCAGTGGCTGCTGCCAGTGGCGATAAGTCGTGTCTTACCGGGTTGGACTCA
AGACGATAGTTACCGGATAAGGCGCAGCGGTCGGGCTGAACGGGGGGTTCGTGCACACAGCCCAGCTTGG
AGCGAACGACCTACACCGAACTGAGATACCTACAGCGTGAGCTATGAGAAAGCGCCACGCTTCCCGAAGG
GAGAAAGGCGGACAGGTATCCGGTAAGCGGCAGGGTCGGAACAGGAGAGCGCACGAGGGAGCTTCCAGGG
GGAAACGCCTGGTATCTTTATAGTCCTGTCGGGTTTCGCCACCTCTGACTTGAGCGTCGATTTTTGTGAT
GCTCGTCAGGGGGGCGGAGCCTATGGAAAAACGCCAGCAACGCGGCCTTTTTACGGTTCCTGGCCTTTTG
CTGGCCTTTTGCTCACATGTCCTGCAGGCAGCTGCGCGCTCGCTCGCTCACTGAGGCCGCCCGGGCGTCG
GGCGACCTTTGGTCGCCCGGCCTCAGTGAGCGAGCGAGCGCGCAGAGAGGGAGTGGCCAACTCCATCACT
AGGGGTTCCTGCGGCCGCACGCGTGATCCGACGCCGCCATCTCTAGGCCCGCGCCGGCCCCCTCGCACAG
ACTTGTGGGAGAAGCTCGGCTACTCCCCTGCCCCGGTTAATTTGCATATAATATTTCCTAGTAACTATAG
AGGCTTAATGTGCGATAAAAGACAGATAATCTGTTCTTTTTAATACTAGCTACATTTTACATGATAGGCT
TGGATTTCTATAAGAGATACAAATACTACATTATTATGTTAAAAAACAGCACAAAAGGAAACTCACCCTA
ACTGTAAAGTAATTGTGTGTTTTGAGACTATAAATATCCCTTGGAGACCACCTTGTTGGGATGCATAGAT
GAACGGATGTTTAAGAGCTAAGCTGGAAACAGCATAGCAAGTTTAAATAAGGCTAGTCCGTTATCAACTT
GAAAAAGTGGCACCGAGTCGGTGCTTTTTTTTTTTTTTCTAGATACCGTTCGTATAGCATACATTATACG
AAGTTATACATGTAAACGATCCTAGGCGTCCATATGATGCATGGCAGCAATTGGCCATTTGTAGGCAGAC
GCATCGATCAGTACAGTCGGATAGTCGAACGATCATTACAGTCAGTCGAATGCAAAGTAGCGAGGCATGA
CCTGTGTACTTAAAGCATGACTGGTACTGACACGTCGCATGCTACCGTTCGTATAATGTATGCTATACGA
AGTTATGGTACCGGGGCCCGGCTCCGGTGCCCGTCAGTGGGCAGAGCGCACATCGCCCACAGTCCCCGAG
AAGTTGGGGGGAGGGGTCGGCAATTGATCCGGTGCCTAGAGAAGGTGGCGCGGGGTAAACTGGGAAAGTG
ATGTCGTGTACTGGCTCCGCCTTTTTCCCGAGGGTGGGGGAGAACCGTATATAAGTGCAGTAGTCGCCGT
GAACGTTCTTTTTCGCAACGGGTTTGCCGCCAGAACACAGGTAAGTGCCGTGTGTGGTTCCCGCGGGCCT
GGCCTCTTTACGGGTTATGGCCCTTGCGTGCCTTGAATTACTTCCACCTGGCTGCAGTACGTGATTCTTG
ATCCCGAGCTTCGGGTTGGAAGTGGGTGGGAGAGTTCGAGGCCTTGCGCTTAAGGAGCCCCTTCGCCTCG
TGCTTGAGTTGAGGCCTGGCCTGGGCGCTGGGGCCGCCGCGTGCGAATCTGGTGGCACCTTCGCGCCTGT
CTCGCTGCTTTCGATAAGTCTCTAGCCATTTAAAATTTTTGATGACCTGCTGCGACGCTTTTTTTCTGGC
AAGATAGTCTTGTAAATGCGGGCCAAGATCTGCACACTGGTATTTCGGTTTTTGGGGCCGCGGGCGGCGA
CGGGGCCCGTGCGTCCCAGCGCACATGTTCGGCGAGGCGGGGCCTGCGAGCGCGGCCACCGAGAATCGGA
CGGGGGTAGTCTCAAGCTGGCCGGCCTGCTCTGGTGCCTGGCCTCGCGCCGCCGTGTATCGCCCCGCCCT
GGGCGGCAAGGCTGGCCCGGTCGGCACCAGTTGCGTGAGCGGAAAGATGGCCGCTTCCCGGCCCTGCTGC
AGGGAGCTCAAAATGGAGGACGCGGCGCTCGGGAGAGCGGGCGGGTGAGTCACCCACACAAAGGAAAAGG
GCCTTTCCGTCCTCAGCCGTCGCTTCATGTGACTCCACGGAGTACCGGGCGCCGTCCAGGCACCTCGATT
AGTTCTCGAGCTTTTGGAGTACGTCGTCTTTAGGTTGGGGGGAGGGGTTTTATGCGATGGAGTTTCCCCA
CACTGAGTGGGTGGAGACTGAAGTTAGGCCAGCTTGGCACTTGATGTAATTCTCCTTGGAATTTGCCCTT
TTTGAGTTTGGATCTTGGTTCATTCTCAAGCCTCAGACAGTGGTTCAAAGTTTTTTTCTTCCATTTCAGG
TGTCGTGAGCTAGCGCTACCGGTCGCCACCATGCCTGCCGCTAAACGGGTCAAACTCGACGGCGGTTCTG
GAGGTCCTGCTGCAAAGCGCGTTAAGTTGGATGGAGGGTCAGGGGGAGCCACCATGGTGTCTAAGGGCGA
AGAGCTGATTAAGGAGAACATGCACATGAAGCTGTACATGGAGGGCACCGTGGACAACCATCACTTCAAG
TGCACATCCGAGGGCGAAGGCAAGCCCTACGAGGGCACCCAGACCATGAGAATCAAGGTGGTCGAGGGCG
GCCCTCTCCCCTTCGCCTTCGACATCCTGGCTACTAGCTTCCTCTACGGCAGCAAGACCTTCATCAACCA
CACCCAGGGCATCCCCGACTTCTTCAAGCAGTCCTTCCCTGAGGGCTTCACATGGGAGAGAGTCACCACA
TACGAAGACGGGGGCGTGCTGACCGCTACCCAGGACACCAGCCTCCAGGACGGCTGCCTCATCTACAACG
TCAAGATCAGAGGGGTGAACTTCACATCCAACGGCCCTGTGATGCAGAAGAAAACACTCGGCTGGGAGGC
CTTCACCGAGACGCTGTACCCCGCTGACGGCGGCCTGGAAGGCAGAAACGACATGGCCCTGAAGCTCGTG
GGCGGGAGCCATCTGATCGCAAACGCCAAGACCACATATAGATCCAAGAAACCCGCTAAGAACCTCAAGA
TGCCTGGCGTCTACTATGTGGACTACAGACTGGAAAGAATCAAGGAGGCCAACAACGAGACCTACGTCGA
GCAGCACGAGGTGGCAGTGGCCAGATACTGCGACCTCCCTAGCAAACTGGGGCACAAGCTTAATTAAAGA
ATTCGATAATCAACCTCTGGATTACAAAATTTGTGAAAGATTGACTGGTATTCTTAACTATGTTGCTCCT
TTTACGCTATGTGGATACGCTGCTTTAATGCCTTTGTATCATGCTATTGCTTCCCGTATGGCTTTCATTT
TCTCCTCCTTGTATAAATCCTGGTTAGTTCTTGCCACGGCGGAACTCATCGCCGCCTGCCTTGCCCGCTG
CTGGACAGGGGCTCGGCTGTTGGGCACTGACAATTCCGTGGTGCTCGAGAGATCTACAACTTGTTTATTG
CAGCTTATAATGGTTACAAATAAAGCAATAGCATCACAAATTTCACAAATAAAGCATTTTTTTCACTGCA
TTCTAGTTGTGGTTTGTCCAAACTCATCAATGTATCTTACTGATTTTGTAGGTAACCACGTGCGGACCGA
GCGGCCGCAGGAACCCCTAGTGATGGAGTTGGCCACTCCCTCTCTGCGCGCTCGCTCGCTCACTGAGGCC
GGGCGACCAAAGGTCGCCCGACGCCCGGGCTTTGCCCGGGCGGCCTCAGTGAGCGAGCGAGCGCGCAGCT
GCCTGCAGGGGCGCCTGATGCGGTATTTTCTCCTTACGCATCTGTGCGGTATTTCACACCGCATA
[95 nt withheld, positions 4126-4220]
T
[46 nt withheld, positions 4222-4267]
C
[141 nt withheld, positions 4269-4409]
CCTTTGACGTTGGAGTCCACGTTCTTT
[37 nt withheld, positions 4437-4473]
ACTCTATCTCGGGCTATTCTTTTGATTTATAAGGGATTTTGCCGATTTCGGTCTATTGGTTAAAAAATGA
GCTGATTTAACAAAAATTTAACGCGAATTTTAACAAAATATTAACGTTTACAATTTTATGGTGCACTCTC
AGTACAATCTGCTCTGATGCCGCATAGTTAAGCCAGCCCCGACACCCGCCAACACCCGCTGACGCGCCCT
GACGGGCTTGTCTGCTCCCGGCATCCGCTTACAGACAAGCTGTGACCGTCTCCGGGAGCTGCATGTGTCA
GAGGTTTTCACCGTCATCACCGAAACGCGCGAGACGAAAGGGCCTCGTGATACGCCTATTTTTATAGGTT
AATGTCATGATAATAATGGTTTCTTAGACGTCAGGTGGCACTTTTCGGGGAAATGTGCGCGGAACCCCTA
TTTGTTTATTTTTCTAAATACATTCAAATATGTATCCGCTCATGAGACAATAACCCTGATAAATGCTTCA
ATAATATTGAAAAAGGAAGAGTATGAGTATTCAACATTTCCGTGTCGCCCTTATTCCCTTTTTTGCGGCA
TTTTGCCTTCCTGTTTTTGCTCACCCAGAAACGCTGGTGAAAGTAAAAGATGCTGAAGATCAGTTGGGTG
CACGAGTGGGTTACATCGAACTGGATCTCAACAGCGGTAAGATCCTTGAGAGTTTTCGCCCCGAAGAACG
TTTTCCAATGATGAGCACTTTTAAAGTTCTGCTATGTGGCGCGGTATTATCCCGTATTGACGCCGGGCAA
GAGCAACTCGGTCGCCGCATACACTATTCTCAGAATGACTTGGTTGAGTACTCACCAGTCACAGAAAAGC
ATCTTACGGATGGCATGACAGTAAGAGAATTATGCAGTGCTGCCATAACCATGAGTGATAACACTGCGGC
CAACTTACTTCTGACAACGATCGGAGGACCGAAGGAGCTAACCGCTTTTTTGCACAACATGGGGGATCAT
GTAACTCGCCTTGATCGTTGGGAACCGGAGCTGAATGAAGCCATACCAAACGACGAGCGTGACACCACGA
TGCCTGTAGCAATGGCAACAACGTTGCGCAAACTATTAACTGGCGAACTACTTACTCTAGCTTCCCGGCA
ACAATTAATAGACTGGATGGAGGCGGATAAAGTTGCAGGACCACTTCTGCGCTCGGCCCTTCCGGCTGGC
TGGTTTATTGCTGATAAATCTGGAGCCGGTGAGCGTGGGTCTCGCGGTATCATTGCAGCACTGGGGCCAG
ATGGTAAGCCCTCCCGTATCGTAGTTATCTACACGACGGGGAGTCAGGCAACTATGGATGAACGAAATAG
ACAGATCGCTGAGATAGGTGCCTCACTGATTAAGCATTGGTAACTGTCAGACCAAGTTTACTCATATATA
CTTTAGATTGATTTAAAACTTCATTTTTAATTTAAAAGGATCTAGGTGAAGATCCTTTTTGATAATCTCA
TGACCAAAATCCCTTAACGTGAGTTTTCGTTCCACTGAGCGTCAGACCCCGTAGAAAAGATCAAAGGATC
TTC
